Addgene plasmid #49338: pCS2+TA
Purpose: pCS2+ vector with MCS replaced by a TA-cloning linker
Depositing lab: Heather Verkade. Depositing organization: Monash University.
Backbone
  Vector backbone: pCS2+
  Total vector size (bp): 4836
  Modifications to backbone: the multiple cloning site was replaced with a TA-cloning linker containing EGFP
  Vector type: Gateway compatible cloning vector
Growth in bacteria
  Bacterial resistance: Ampicillin, 100 μg/mL
  Growth temperature: 37°C
  Growth strain: DH5alpha
  Copy number: High Copy
Gene/Insert
  Gene/Insert name: TA-cloning linker containing EGFP
  Insert size (bp): 790
  Cloning method: Restriction Enzyme; 5′ cloning site BamHI (not destroyed); 3′ cloning site XhoI (not destroyed)
  Sequencing primers: 5′ Sp6; 3′ m13R
Terms and licenses: Academic/Nonprofit Terms; Industry Terms: Not Available to Industry
How to cite: pCS2+TA was a gift from Heather Verkade (Addgene plasmid # 49338 ; http://n2t.net/addgene:49338 ; RRID:Addgene_49338)
