[The description below was written by a language model from this plasmid's Addgene catalogue record and pLannotate feature annotations shown in this document.]
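Description:
pCS2+TA is a derivative of the pCS2+ expression vector in which the original multiple cloning site has been replaced by a roughly 790 bp TA-cloning linker that contains EGFP, inserted between BamHI and XhoI sites that both remain intact. It is propagated in E. coli as a high-copy plasmid through a ColE1/pUC-type origin and selected with ampicillin via the β-lactamase gene and its own promoter. An f1 origin and remnants of lac sequences (lac promoter and operator, CAP site, lacI and lacZα fragments) are also carried in the backbone. The catalogue lists the total size as 4,836 bp, whereas the annotated depositor sequence is 4,829 nt, a small discrepancy the record does not explain.

The expression unit follows the usual pCS2+ layout. The simian cytomegalovirus IE94 enhancer/promoter drives transcription in vertebrate cells, and it is followed by an SP6 promoter that allows in vitro synthesis of sense RNA from the same template. The EGFP-containing linker comes next. Downstream lie a T7 promoter fragment and a T3 promoter in the reverse orientation, flanking an SV40 polyadenylation signal that is annotated on the reverse strand. The stated purpose is to accept PCR products by TA cloning, which relies on single A overhangs left by Taq-type polymerases pairing with T overhangs on a prepared vector. EGFP presumably acts as a stuffer that is removed when the vector is prepared, but the record does not describe how the overhangs are generated or what role EGFP plays. The catalogue classifies the vector as Gateway compatible, yet no att recombination sites appear in the feature table.
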