Features (pLannotate 1.2.2; 15 found; start..end, strand, type, name):
     35..53      +  promoter       SP6 promoter: promoter for bacteriophage SP6 RNA polymerase
    106..825     +  CDS            EGFP: the original enhanced GFP (Yang et al., 1996) mammalian codon-optimized
    856..873     -  promoter       T7 promoter (fragment): promoter for bacteriophage T7 RNA polymerase
    878..1012    -  polyA_signal   SV40 poly(A) signal: SV40 polyadenylation signal
   1125..1143    -  promoter       T3 promoter: promoter for bacteriophage T3 RNA polymerase
   1188..1204    -  protein_bind   lac operator: The lac repressor binds to the lac operator to inhibit transcription in E. coli. This inhibition can be relieved by adding lactose or isopropyl-β-D-thiogalactopyranoside (IPTG). lac repressor encoded by lacI
   1212..1242    -  promoter       lac promoter: promoter for the E. coli lac operon
   1257..1278    -  protein_bind   CAP binding site: CAP binding activates transcription in the presence of cAMP. E. coli catabolite activator protein
   1291..1383    -  CDS            lacI (fragment): lac repressor; lacI; The lac repressor binds to the lac operator to inhibit transcription in E. coli. This inhibition can be relieved by adding lactose or isopropyl-β-D-thiogalactopyranoside (IPTG).
   1566..2154    -  rep_origin     ori: high-copy-number ColE1/pMB1/pBR322/pUC origin of replication
   2325..3185    -  CDS            AmpR: β-lactamase; bla; confers resistance to ampicillin, carbenicillin, and related antibiotics
   3186..3290    -  promoter       AmpR promoter: bla
   3343..3771    -  rep_origin     f1 ori (sequence partly withheld): f1 bacteriophage origin of replication; arrow indicates direction of (+) strand synthesis
   3776..3842    -  CDS            lacZα (fragment): LacZα fragment of β-galactosidase; lacZ fragment
   3845..4829    +  promoter       CMV IE94 promoter: enhancer/promoter region of simian cytomegalovirus major immediate early transcription unit IE94
>Addgene plasmid #49338 | pCS2+TA | depositor full sequence | sequence record 73127 | pCS2+TA sequence 4829 bps
CGCCATTCTGCCTGGGGACGTCGGAGCAAGCTTGATTTAGGTGACACTATAGAATACAAGCTACTTGTTC
TTTTTGCAGGATCCCCAATACTTGTATGGGATATCATGGTGAGCAAGGGCGAGGAGCTGTTCACCGGGGT
GGTGCCCATCCTGGTCGAGCTGGACGGCGACGTAAACGGCCACAAGTTCAGCGTGTCCGGCGAGGGCGAG
GGCGATGCCACCTACGGCAAGCTGACCCTGAAGTTCATCTGCACCACCGGCAAGCTGCCCGTGCCCTGGC
CCACCCTCGTGACCACCCTGACCTACGGCGTGCAGTGCTTCAGCCGCTACCCCGACCACATGAAGCAGCA
CGACTTCTTCAAGTCCGCCATGCCCGAAGGCTACGTCCAGGAGCGCACCATCTTCTTCAAGGACGACGGC
AACTACAAGACCCGCGCCGAGGTGAAGTTCGAGGGCGACACCCTGGTGAACCGCATCGAGCTGAAGGGCA
TCGACTTCAAGGAGGACGGCAACATCCTGGGGCACAAGCTGGAGTACAACTACAACAGCCACAACGTCTA
TATCATGGCCGACAAGCAGAAGAACGGCATCAAGGTGAACTTCAAGATCCGCCACAACATCGAGGACGGC
AGCGTGCAGCTCGCCGACCACTACCAGCAGAACACCCCCATCGGCGACGGCCCCGTGCTGCTGCCCGACA
ACCACTACCTGAGCACCCAGTCCGCCCTGAGCAAAGACCCCAACGAGAAGCGCGATCACATGGTCCTGCT
GGAGTTCGTGACCGCCGCCGGGATCACTCTCGGCATGGACGAGCTGTACAAGTAACCATACAAGTATTGG
CTCGAGCCTCTAGAACTATAGTGAGTCGTATTACGTAGATCCAGACATGATAAGATACATTGATGAGTTT
GGACAAACCACAACTAGAATGCAGTGAAAAAAATGCTTTATTTGTGAAATTTGTGATGCTATTGCTTTAT
TTGTAACCATTATAAGCTGCAATAAACAAGTTAACAACAACAATTGCATTCATTTTATGTTTCAGGTTCA
GGGGGAGGTGTGGGAGGTTTTTTAATTCGCGGCCGCGGCGCCAATGCATTGGGCCCGGTACCCAGCTTTT
GTTCCCTTTAGTGAGGGTTAATTGCGCGCTTGGCGTAATCATGGTCATAGCTGTTTCCTGTGTGAAATTG
TTATCCGCTCACAATTCCACACAACATACGAGCCGGAAGCATAAAGTGTAAAGCCTGGGGTGCCTAATGA
GTGAGCTAACTCACATTAATTGCGTTGCGCTCACTGCCCGCTTTCCAGTCGGGAAACCTGTCGTGCCAGC
TGCATTAATGAATCGGCCAACGCGCGGGGAGAGGCGGTTTGCGTATTGGGCGCTCTTCCGCTTCCTCGCT
CACTGACTCGCTGCGCTCGGTCGTTCGGCTGCGGCGAGCGGTATCAGCTCACTCAAAGGCGGTAATACGG
TTATCCACAGAATCAGGGGATAACGCAGGAAAGAACATGTGAGCAAAAGGCCAGCAAAAGGCCAGGAACC
GTAAAAAGGCCGCGTTGCTGGCGTTTTTCCATAGGCTCCGCCCCCCTGACGAGCATCACAAAAATCGACG
CTCAAGTCAGAGGTGGCGAAACCCGACAGGACTATAAAGATACCAGGCGTTTCCCCCTGGAAGCTCCCTC
GTGCGCTCTCCTGTTCCGACCCTGCCGCTTACCGGATACCTGTCCGCCTTTCTCCCTTCGGGAAGCGTGG
CGCTTTCTCATAGCTCACGCTGTAGGTATCTCAGTTCGGTGTAGGTCGTTCGCTCCAAGCTGGGCTGTGT
GCACGAACCCCCCGTTCAGCCCGACCGCTGCGCCTTATCCGGTAACTATCGTCTTGAGTCCAACCCGGTA
AGACACGACTTATCGCCACTGGCAGCAGCCACTGGTAACAGGATTAGCAGAGCGAGGTATGTAGGCGGTG
CTACAGAGTTCTTGAAGTGGTGGCCTAACTACGGCTACACTAGAAGGACAGTATTTGGTATCTGCGCTCT
GCTGAAGCCAGTTACCTTCGGAAAAAGAGTTGGTAGCTCTTGATCCGGCAAACAAACCACCGCTGGTAGC
GGTGGTTTTTTTGTTTGCAAGCAGCAGATTACGCGCAGAAAAAAAGGATCTCAAGAAGATCCTTTGATCT
TTTCTACGGGGTCTGACGCTCAGTGGAACGAAAACTCACGTTAAGGGATTTTGGTCATGAGATTATCAAA
AAGGATCTTCACCTAGATCCTTTTAAATTAAAAATGAAGTTTTAAATCAATCTAAAGTATATATGAGTAA
ACTTGGTCTGACAGTTACCAATGCTTAATCAGTGAGGCACCTATCTCAGCGATCTGTCTATTTCGTTCAT
CCATAGTTGCCTGACTCCCCGTCGTGTAGATAACTACGATACGGGAGGGCTTACCATCTGGCCCCAGTGC
TGCAATGATACCGCGAGACCCACGCTCACCGGCTCCAGATTTATCAGCAATAAACCAGCCAGCCGGAAGG
GCCGAGCGCAGAAGTGGTCCTGCAACTTTATCCGCCTCCATCCAGTCTATTAATTGTTGCCGGGAAGCTA
GAGTAAGTAGTTCGCCAGTTAATAGTTTGCGCAACGTTGTTGCCATTGCTACAGGCATCGTGGTGTCACG
CTCGTCGTTTGGTATGGCTTCATTCAGCTCCGGTTCCCAACGATCAAGGCGAGTTACATGATCCCCCATG
TTGTGCAAAAAAGCGGTTAGCTCCTTCGGTCCTCCGATCGTTGTCAGAAGTAAGTTGGCCGCAGTGTTAT
CACTCATGGTTATGGCAGCACTGCATAATTCTCTTACTGTCATGCCATCCGTAAGATGCTTTTCTGTGAC
TGGTGAGTACTCAACCAAGTCATTCTGAGAATAGTGTATGCGGCGACCGAGTTGCTCTTGCCCGGCGTCA
ATACGGGATAATACCGCGCCACATAGCAGAACTTTAAAAGTGCTCATCATTGGAAAACGTTCTTCGGGGC
GAAAACTCTCAAGGATCTTACCGCTGTTGAGATCCAGTTCGATGTAACCCACTCGTGCACCCAACTGATC
TTCAGCATCTTTTACTTTCACCAGCGTTTCTGGGTGAGCAAAAACAGGAAGGCAAAATGCCGCAAAAAAG
GGAATAAGGGCGACACGGAAATGTTGAATACTCATACTCTTCCTTTTTCAATATTATTGAAGCATTTATC
AGGGTTATTGTCTCATGAGCGGATACATATTTGAATGTATTTAGAAAAATAAACAAATAGGGGTTCCGCG
CACATTTCCCCGAAAAGTGCCACCTAAATTGTAAGCGTTAATATTTTGTTAAAATTCGCGTTAAATTTTT
GTTAAATCAGCTCATTTTTTAACCAATAGGCCGAAATCGGCAAAATCCCTTATAAATCAAAAGAATAGAC
CGAGATAGGGT
[37 nt withheld, positions 3442-3478]
AAAGAACGTGGACTCCAACGTCAAAGG
[49 nt withheld, positions 3506-3554]
T
[91 nt withheld, positions 3556-3646]
G
[124 nt withheld, positions 3648-3771]
CCCATTCGCCATTCAGGCTGCGCAACTGTTGGGAAGGGCGATCGGTGCGGGCCTCTTCGCTATTACGCCA
GTCGACCATAGCCAATTCAATATGGCGTATATGGACTCATGCCAATTCAATATGGTGGATCTGGACCTGT
GCCAATTCAATATGGCGTATATGGACTCGTGCCAATTCAATATGGTGGATCTGGACCCCAGCCAATTCAA
TATGGCGGACTTGGCACCATGCCAATTCAATATGGCGGACTTGGCACTGTGCCAACTGGGGAGGGGTCTA
CTTGGCACGGTGCCAAGTTTGAGGAGGGGTCTTGGCCCTGTGCCAAGTCCGCCATATTGAATTGGCATGG
TGCCAATAATGGCGGCCATATTGGCTATATGCCAGGATCAATATATAGGCAATATCCAATATGGCCCTAT
GCCAATATGGCTATTGGCCAGGTTCAATACTATGTATTGGCCCTATGCCATATAGTATTCCATATATGGG
TTTTCCTATTGACGTAGATAGCCCCTCCCAATGGGCGGTCCCATATACCATATATGGGGCTTCCTAATAC
CGCCCATAGCCACTCCCCCATTGACGTCAATGGTCTCTATATATGGTCTTTCCTATTGACGTCATATGGG
CGGTCCTATTGACGTATATGGCGCCTCCCCCATTGACGTCAATTACGGTAAATGGCCCGCCTGGCTCAAT
GCCCATTGACGTCAATAGGACCACCCACCATTGACGTCAATGGGATGGCTCATTGCCCATTCATATCCGT
TCTCACGCCCCCTATTGACGTCAATGACGGTAAATGGCCCACTTGGCAGTACATCAATATCTATTAATAG
TAACTTGGCAAGTACATTACTATTGGAAGGACGCCAGGGTACATTGGCAGTACTCCCATTGACGTCAATG
GCGGTAAATGGCCCGCGATGGCTGCCAAGTACATCCCCATTGACGTCAATGGGGAGGGGCAATGACGCAA
ATGGGCGTTCCATTGACGTAAATGGGCGGTAGGCGTGCCTAATGGGAGGTCTATATAAGCAATGCTCGTT
TAGGGAAC
