>Addgene plasmid #49338 | pCS2+TA | addgene partial sequence | sequence record 80583 | SP6 5'-ATTTAGGTGACACTATAG-3'
TCTTTTTGCAGGATCCCCAATACTTGTATGGGATATCATGGTGAGCAAGGGCGAGGAGCTGTTCACCGGG
GTGGTGCCCATCCTGGTCGAGCTGGACGGCGACGTAAACGGCCACAAGTTCAGCGTGTCCGGCGAGGGCG
AGGGCGATGCCACCTACGGCAAGCTGACCCTGAAGTTCATCTGCACCACCGGCAAGCTGCCCGTGCCCTG
GCCCACCCTCGTGACCACCCTGACCTACGGCGTGCAGTGCTTCAGCCGCTACCCCGACCACATGAAGCAG
CACGACTTCTTCAAGTCCGCCATGCCCGAAGGCTACGTCCAGGAGCGCACCATCTTCTTCAAGGACGACG
GCAACTACAAGACCCGCGCCGAGGTGAAGTTCGAGGGCGACACCCTGGTGAACCGCATCGAGCTGAAGGG
CATCGACTTCAAGGAGGACGGCAACATCCTGGGGCACAAGCTGGAGTACAACTACAACAGCCACAACGTC
TATATCATGGCCGACAAGCAGAAGAACGGCATCAAGGTGAACTTCAAGATCCGCCACAACATCGAGGACG
GCAGCGTGCAGCTCGCCGACCACTACCAGCAGAACACCCCCATCGGCGACGGCCCCGTGCTGCTGCCCGA
CAACCACTACCTGAGCACCCAGTCCGCCCTGAGCAAAGACCCCAACGAGAAGCGCGATCACATGGTCCTG
CTGGAGTTCGTGACCGCCGCCGGGATCACTCTCGGCATGGACGAGCTGTACAAGTAACCATACAAGTATT
GGCTCGAGCCTCTAGAACTATAGTGAGTCGTATTACGTAGATCCAGACATGATAAGATACATTGATGAGT
TTGGACAAACCACAACTAGAATGCAGTGAAAAAAATGCTTTATTTGTGAAATTTGTGATGCTATTGCTTT
ATTTGTAACCATTATAAGCTGCAATAAACAAGTTAACAACAACAATTGCATTCATTTTATGTTTCAGGTT
CAGGG
