>Addgene plasmid #49338 | pCS2+TA | addgene partial sequence | sequence record 80584 | EBV-rev 5'-GTGGTTTGTCCAAACTCATC-3'
GTCTGGATCTACGTAATACGACTCACTATAGTTCTAGAGGCTCGAGCCAATACTTGTATGGTTACTTGTA
CAGCTCGTCCATGCCGAGAGTGATCCCGGCGGCGGTCACGAACTCCAGCAGGACCATGTGATCGCGCTTC
TCGTTGGGGTCTTTGCTCAGGGCGGACTGGGTGCTCAGGTAGTGGTTGTCGGGCAGCAGCACGGGGCCGT
CGCCGATGGGGGTGTTCTGCTGGTAGTGGTCGGCGAGCTGCACGCTGCCGTCCTCGATGTTGTGGCGGAT
CTTGAAGTTCACCTTGATGCCGTTCTTCTGCTTGTCGGCCATGATATAGACGTTGTGGCTGTTGTAGTTG
TACTCCAGCTTGTGCCCCAGGATGTTGCCGTCCTCCTTGAAGTCGATGCCCTTCAGCTCGATGCGGTTCA
CCAGGGTGTCGCCCTCGAACTTCACCTCGGCGCGGGTCTTGTAGTTGCCGTCGTCCTTGAAGAAGATGGT
GCGCTCCTGGACGTAGCCTTCGGGCATGGCGGACTTGAAGAAGTCGTGCTGCTTCATGTGGTCGGGGTAG
CGGCTGAAGCACTGCACGCCGTAGGTCAGGGTGGTCACGAGGGTGGGCCAGGGCACGGGCAGCTTGCCGG
TGGTGCAGATGAACTTCAGGGTCAGCTTGCCGTAGGTGGCATCGCCCTCGCCCTCGCCGGACACGCTGAA
CTTGTGGCCGTTTACGTCGCCGTCCAGCTCGACCAGGATGGGCACCACCCCGGTGAACAGCTCCTCGCCC
TTGCTCACCATGATATCCCATACAAGTATTGGGGATCCTGCAAAAAGAACAAGTAGCTTGTATTCTATAG
TGTCACCTAAATCAAGCTTGCTCCGACGTCCCCAGGCAGAATGGCGGTTCCCTAAACGAGCATTGCTTAT
ATAGACCTCCCATTAGGCACGCCTACCGCCCATTTACGTCAATGGAACGCCCATTTGCGTCATTGCCCCT
CCCCATTGACGT
